>Addgene plasmid #47402 | Flag-GLK | addgene partial sequence | sequence record 68310 | CMV-F 5'-CGCAAATGGGCGGTAGGCGTG-3'
CTCTCTGGCTAACTAGAGAACCCACTGCTTACTGGCTTATCGAAATTAATACGACTCACTATAGGGAGAC
CCAAGCTTGCCACCATGGACTACAAAGACGATGACGACAAACCGCAGGAGGACTTCGAGCTGATCCAACG
CATAGGCAGCGGCACCTACGGCGACGTCTACAAGGCACGGAATGTCAACACTGGAGAATTAGCCGCAATT
AAAGTGATAAAATTGGAACCAGGAGAAGACTTCGCGGTTGTACAGCAAGAAATCATTATGATGAAAGACT
GCAAACATGCAAACATCGTTGCTTATTTTGGAAGTTATCTCAGGCGAGATAAACTTTGGATTTGCATGGA
ATTTTGTGGAGGTGGCTCTTTACAGGACATCTATCATGTAACTGGCCCCCTTTCAGAGCTGCAGATTGCA
TACGTTAGCAGGGAAACACTCCAGGGATTGTATTACCTTCACAGTAAAGGAAAAATGCACAGAGATATAA
AGGGCGCTAACATCCTACTAACGGATAACGGTCATGTGAAATTAGCTGATTTTGGAGTTTCCGCACAGAT
AACAGCTACAATTGCCAAACGGAAGTCCTTCATTGGTACCCCATATTGGATGGCCCCAGAAGTCGCGGCT
GTTGAGCGGAAAGGAGGGTACAATCAGCTGTGTGACCTCTGGGCTGTGGGCATCACTGCCATCGAGCTGG
CGGAGCTCCAGCCACCCATGTTTGACCTTCACCCAATGAGGGCATTGTTTCTAATGACAAAAAGCAATTT
CCAGCCTCCTAAATTAAAAGATAAGTTGAAGTGGTCAAATAGTTTCCATCATTTTGTGAAGATGGCTCTT
ACCAAAAATCCAAAAA
