[The description below was written by a language model from this plasmid's Addgene catalogue record.]
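Description:
Flag-GLK is a mammalian expression plasmid built on the pcDNA3 backbone (about 5.4 kb without insert) and carrying rat MAP4K3, also known as germinal center kinase-like kinase (GLK). The coding sequence was inserted by restriction cloning between HindIII and BamHI sites; the 5′ HindIII site was destroyed in the process, while the 3′ BamHI site remains intact. Expression is driven by the CMV promoter, a strong constitutive promoter suited to transient high-level expression in transfected mammalian cells. A Flag epitope is fused to the N terminus of the kinase, allowing the protein to be detected or immunoprecipitated with anti-Flag antibodies without needing a GLK-specific reagent. The use of a BGH reverse sequencing primer is consistent with the bovine growth hormone polyadenylation signal that normally lies downstream of the pcDNA3 cloning site.

In bacteria the plasmid is maintained at high copy number and selected with ampicillin. pcDNA3 vectors ordinarily also carry a neomycin resistance cassette for selecting stable mammalian lines, but the record does not list a mammalian selection marker, and no feature table is provided to confirm individual backbone elements or the insert size. The associated work concerns the interaction of endophilin with GLK and its role in regulating JNK activation. This fits with using the construct to overexpress tagged GLK in cultured cells for binding assays, such as co-immunoprecipitation, and for signalling studies of the JNK pathway.
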