Addgene plasmid #47402: Flag-GLK
Depositing lab: Peter McPherson. Depositing organization: McGill University. Publication: Endophilin regulates JNK activation through its interaction with the germinal center kinase-like kinase. Ramjaun AR, Angers A, Legendre-Guillemin V, Tong XK, McPherson PS. J Biol Chem. 2001 Aug 3;276(31):28913-9. Epub 2001 May 30. 10.1074/jbc.M103198200 PubMed 11384986.
Backbone
  Vector backbone: pcDNA3
  Backbone manufacturer: Invitrogen
  Backbone size w/o insert (bp): 5446
  Vector type: Mammalian Expression
Growth in bacteria
  Bacterial resistance: Ampicillin, 100 μg/mL
  Growth temperature: 37°C
  Growth strain: DH5alpha
  Copy number: High Copy
Gene/Insert
  Gene/Insert name: MAP4K3 (alt name: GLK)
  Species: R. norvegicus (rat)
  Promoter: CMV
  Tag / fusion protein: Flag (N terminal on insert)
  Cloning method: Restriction Enzyme; 5′ cloning site HindIII (destroyed during cloning); 3′ cloning site BamHI (not destroyed)
  Sequencing primers: 5′ CMV-F; 3′ BGHrev
Terms and licenses: Academic/Nonprofit Terms; Industry Terms: Not Available to Industry
How to cite: Flag-GLK was a gift from Peter McPherson (Addgene plasmid # 47402 ; http://n2t.net/addgene:47402 ; RRID:Addgene_47402)
